>Addgene plasmid #29479 | pMX230 | depositor full sequence | sequence record 13751 | Author sequence
TAGTTATTAATAGTAATCAATTACGGGGTCATTAGTTCATAGCCCATATATGGAGTTCCGCGTTACATAA
CTTACGGTAAATGGCCCGCCTGGCTGACCGCCCAACGACCCCCGCCCATTGACGTCAATAATGACGTATG
TTCCCATAGTAACGCCAATAGGGACTTTCCATTGACGTCAATGGGTGGAGTATTTACGGTAAACTGCCCA
CTTGGCAGTACATCAAGTGTATCATATGCCAAGTACGCCCCCTATTGACGTCAATGACGGTAAATGGCCC
GCCTGGCATTATGCCCAGTACATGACCTTATGGGACTTTCCTACTTGGCAGTACATCTACGTATTAGTCA
TCGCTATTACCATGGTGATGCGGTTTTGGCAGTACATCAATGGGCGTGGATAGCGGTTTGACTCACGGGG
ATTTCCAAGTCTCCACCCCATTGACGTCAATGGGAGTTTGTTTTGGCACCAAAATCAACGGGACTTTCCA
AAATGTCGTAACAACTCCGCCCCATTGACGCAAATGGGCGGTAGGCGTGTACGGTGGGAGGTCTATATAA
GCAGAGCTGGTTTAGTGAACCGTCAGATCCGCTAGCGCTACCGGTCGCCACCATGGTGAGCAAGGGCGAG
GAGCTGTTCACCGGGGTGGTGCCCATCCTGGTCGAGCTGGACGGCGACGTAAACGGCCACAAGTTCAGCG
TGTCCGGCGAGGGCGAGGGCGATGCCACCTACGGCAAGCTGACCCTGAAGTTCATCTGCACCACCGGCAA
GCTGCCCGTGCCCTGGCCCACCCTCGTGACCACCCTGACCTACGGCGTGCAGTGCTTCAGCCGCTACCCC
GACCACATGAAGCAGCACGACTTCTTCAAGTCCGCCATGCCCGAAGGCTACGTCCAGGAGCGCACCATCT
TCTTCAAGGACGACGGCAACTACAAGACCCGCGCCGAGGTGAAGTTCGAGGGCGACACCCTGGTGAACCG
CATCGAGCTGAAGGGCATCGACTTCAAGGAGGACGGCAACATCCTGGGGCACAAGCTGGAGTACAACTAC
AACAGCCACAACGTCTATATCATGGCCGACAAGCAGAAGAACGGCATCAAGGTGAACTTCAAGATCCGCC
ACAACATCGAGGACGGCAGCGTGCAGCTCGCCGACCACTACCAGCAGAACACCCCCATCGGCGACGGCCC
CGTGCTGCTGCCCGACAACCACTACCTGAGCACCCAGTCCGCCCTGAGCAAAGACCCCAACGAGAAGCGC
GATCACATGGTCCTGCTGGAGTTCGTGACCGCCGCCGGGATCACTCTCGGCATGGACGAGCTGTACAAGT
CCGGACTCAGATCTCGAGCTCAAGCTTCGAATTCCACCATGGCCAGCCAGTTCTGCCTCCCTGAATCCCC
ATGTCTCTCGCCCCTGAAACCCTTGAAGCCACATTTCGGAGACATCCAAGAGGGCATCTACGTGGCGATC
CAGCGCAGTGACAAGCGGATCCACCTCGCTGTGGTCACGGAGATCAACAGAGAAAACTATTGGGTCACGG
TAGAGTGGGTGGAGAAAGCAGTCAAAAAAGGCAAGAAGATTGACCTGGAGACCATACTCCTGCTGAATCC
AGCTCTGGACTCTGCTGAACACCCCATGCCGCCCCCGCCCTTATCCCCCTTGGCTCTGGCGCCCTCTTCG
GCCATCAGGGACCAGCGTACCGCCACGAAATGGGTTGCGATGATCCCCCAGAAAAACCAAACAGCCTCAG
GGGACAGCCTGGATGTGAGGGTCCCCAGCAAACCTTGTCTGATGAAGCAGAAAAAGTCTCCCTGCCTCTG
GGAAATCCAGAAACTGCAGGAGCAGCGGGAAAAGCGCAGGCGGCTGCAGCAGGAGATCCGAGCTAGACGC
GCCCTCGATGTCAATACCAGAAACCCCAACTACGAAATCATGCACATGATCGAAGAGTATCGCAGGCACC
TGGACAGCAGCAAGATCTCAGTCCTGGAGCCCCCGCAAGAACATCGCATCTGCGTCTGCGTGAGGAAGCG
GCCTCTCAACCAGCGAGAGACAACCTTGAAGGACCTGGATATCATCACCGTCCCCTCGGACAATGTGGTT
ATGGTGCATGAGTCCAAGCAAAAGGTGGACCTCACTCGCTACCTGCAGAACCAGACCTTCTGCTTCGACC
ATGCCTTCGATGACAAAGCCTCCAACGAGTTGGTGTACCAGTTCACCGCCCAGCCACTGGTGGAGTCCAT
CTTCCGCAAGGGCATGGCCACCTGCTTTGCCTATGGGCAGACGGGAAGTGGGAAGACGTACACCATGGGT
GGAGACTTTTCAGGAACGGCCCAAGATTGTTCTAAGGGCATTTATGCTTTGGTGGCACAGGATGTCTTTC
TCCTGCTCAGAAACTCCACATATGAGAAGCTGGACCTCAAAGTCTATGGGACATTTTTTGAGATTTATGG
GGGCAAGGTGTATGATTTGTTGAACTGGAAGAAGAAGCTGCAAGTCCTTGAGGATGGCAATCAGCAAATC
CAAGTGGTCGGGCTGCAGGAGAAAGAGGTGTGTTGTGTGGAGGAAGTGCTGAACCTGGTGGAAATAGGGA
ATAGCTGTCGGACTTCCAGGCAAACATCTGTCAACGCTCACTCATCCAGGAGCCATGCAGTGTTCCAGAT
CATCCTGAAGTCAGGAGGGATAATGCATGGCAAGTTTTCCCTCGTTGATTTAGCTGGGAATGAAAGAGGA
GCAGATACAACCAAGGCCAGCCGGAAAAGGCAGCTGGAAGGGGCAGAGATTAACAAGAGTCTTCTAGCCC
TCAAAGAATGTATTCTGGCTTTGGGTCAGAACAAGCCTCACACCCCATTCAGAGCCAGCAAACTCACACT
GGTGCTCCGGGACTCCTTTATAGGCCAGAACTCCTCCACTTGCATGATTGCTACCATCTCTCCGGGGATG
ACCTCTTGTGAAAACACTCTCAACACTTTAAGATATGCAAACAGAGTAAAAAAATTAAATGTAGATGTAA
GGCCCTACCATCGTGGCCACTATCCGATTGGACATGAGGCACCAAGGATGTTAAAAAGTCACATCGGAAA
TTCAGAAATGTCCCTTCAGAGGGATGAATTTATTAAAATACCTTATGTACAGAGTGAGGAGCAGAAAGAG
ATTGAAGAGGTTGAAACATTACCCACTCTGTTAGGGAAGGATACCACAATTTCAGGGAAGGGATCTAGCC
AATGGTTGGAAAACATCCAGGAGAGAGCTGGTGGAGTACACCATGATATTGATTTTTGCATTGCCCGGTC
TTTGTCCATTTTGGAGCAGAAAATTGATGCTCTGACCGAGATCCAAAAGAAACTGAAATTATTACTAGCT
GACCTCCACGTGAAGAGCAAGGTAGAGCATCACCACCATCACCATTAAGCGGCCGCGGGATCCACCGGAT
CTAGATAACTGATCATAATCAGCCATACCACATTTGTAGAGGTTTTACTTGCTTTAAAAAACCTCCCACA
CCTCCCCCTGAACCTGAAACATAAAATGAATGCAATTGTTGTTGTTAACTTGTTTATTGCAGCTTATAAT
GGTTACAAATAAAGCAATAGCATCACAAATTTCACAAATAAAGCATTTTTTTCACTGCATTCTAGTTGTG
GTTTGTCCAAACTCATCAATGTATCTTAACGCGTAAATTGTAAGCGTTAATATTTTGTTAAAATTCGCGT
TAAATTTTTGTTAAATCAGCTCATTTTTTAACCAATAGGCCGAAATCGGCAAAATCCCTTATAAATCAAA
AGAATAGACCGAGATAGGGT
[37 nt withheld, positions 3801-3837]
AAAGAACGTGGACTCCAACGTCAAAGG
[49 nt withheld, positions 3865-3913]
T
[91 nt withheld, positions 3915-4005]
G
[124 nt withheld, positions 4007-4130]
CAGGTGGCACTTTTCGGGGAAATGTGCGCGGAACCCCTATTTGTTTATTTTTCTAAATACATTCAAATAT
GTATCCGCTCATGAGACAATAACCCTGATAAATGCTTCAATAATATTGAAAAAGGAAGAGTCCTGAGGCG
GAAAGAACCAGCTGTGGAATGTGTGTCAGTTAGGGTGTGGAAAGTCCCCAGGCTCCCCAGCAGGCAGAAG
TATGCAAAGCATGCATCTCAATTAGTCAGCAACCAGGTGTGGAAAGTCCCCAGGCTCCCCAGCAGGCAGA
AGTATGCAAAGCATGCATCTCAATTAGTCAGCAACCATAGTCCCGCCCCTAACTCCGCCCATCCCGCCCC
TAACTCCGCCCAGTTCCGCCCATTCTCCGCCCCATGGCTGACTAATTTTTTTTATTTATGCAGAGGCCGA
GGCCGCCTCGGCCTCTGAGCTATTCCAGAAGTAGTGAGGAGGCTTTTTTGGAGGCCTAGGCTTTTGCAAA
GATCGATCAAGAGACAGGATGAGGATCGTTTCGCATGATTGAACAAGATGGATTGCACGCAGGTTCTCCG
GCCGCTTGGGTGGAGAGGCTATTCGGCTATGACTGGGCACAACAGACAATCGGCTGCTCTGATGCCGCCG
TGTTCCGGCTGTCAGCGCAGGGGCGCCCGGTTCTTTTTGTCAAGACCGACCTGTCCGGTGCCCTGAATGA
ACTGCAAGACGAGGCAGCGCGGCTATCGTGGCTGGCCACGACGGGCGTTCCTTGCGCAGCTGTGCTCGAC
GTTGTCACTGAAGCGGGAAGGGACTGGCTGCTATTGGGCGAAGTGCCGGGGCAGGATCTCCTGTCATCTC
ACCTTGCTCCTGCCGAGAAAGTATCCATCATGGCTGATGCAATGCGGCGGCTGCATACGCTTGATCCGGC
TACCTGCCCATTCGACCACCAAGCGAAACATCGCATCGAGCGAGCACGTACTCGGATGGAAGCCGGTCTT
GTCGATCAGGATGATCTGGACGAAGAGCATCAGGGGCTCGCGCCAGCCGAACTGTTCGCCAGGCTCAAGG
CGAGCATGCCCGACGGCGAGGATCTCGTCGTGACCCATGGCGATGCCTGCTTGCCGAATATCATGGTGGA
AAATGGCCGCTTTTCTGGATTCATCGACTGTGGCCGGCTGGGTGTGGCGGACCGCTATCAGGACATAGCG
TTGGCTACCCGTGATATTGCTGAAGAGCTTGGCGGCGAATGGGCTGACCGCTTCCTCGTGCTTTACGGTA
TCGCCGCTCCCGATTCGCAGCGCATCGCCTTCTATCGCCTTCTTGACGAGTTCTTCTGAGCGGGACTCTG
GGGTTCGAAATGACCGACCAAGCGACGCCCAACCTGCCATCACGAGATTTCGATTCCACCGCCGCCTTCT
ATGAAAGGTTGGGCTTCGGAATCGTTTTCCGGGACGCCGGCTGGATGATCCTCCAGCGCGGGGATCTCAT
GCTGGAGTTCTTCGCCCACCCTAGGGGGAGGCTAACTGAAACACGGAAGGAGACAATACCGGAAGGAACC
CGCGCTATGACGGCAATAAAAAGACAGAATAAAACGCACGGTGTTGGGTCGTTTGTTCATAAACGCGGGG
TTCGGTCCCAGGGCTGGCACTCTGTCGATACCCCACCGAGACCCCATTGGGGCCAATACGCCCGCGTTTC
TTCCTTTTCCCCACCCCACCCCCCAAGTTCGGGTGAAGGCCCAGGGCTCGCAGCCAACGTCGGGGCGGCA
GGCCCTGCCATAGCCTCAGGTTACTCATATATACTTTAGATTGATTTAAAACTTCATTTTTAATTTAAAA
GGATCTAGGTGAAGATCCTTTTTGATAATCTCATGACCAAAATCCCTTAACGTGAGTTTTCGTTCCACTG
AGCGTCAGACCCCGTAGAAAAGATCAAAGGATCTTCTTGAGATCCTTTTTTTCTGCGCGTAATCTGCTGC
TTGCAAACAAAAAAACCACCGCTACCAGCGGTGGTTTGTTTGCCGGATCAAGAGCTACCAACTCTTTTTC
CGAAGGTAACTGGCTTCAGCAGAGCGCAGATACCAAATACTGTCCTTCTAGTGTAGCCGTAGTTAGGCCA
CCACTTCAAGAACTCTGTAGCACCGCCTACATACCTCGCTCTGCTAATCCTGTTACCAGTGGCTGCTGCC
AGTGGCGATAAGTCGTGTCTTACCGGGTTGGACTCAAGACGATAGTTACCGGATAAGGCGCAGCGGTCGG
GCTGAACGGGGGGTTCGTGCACACAGCCCAGCTTGGAGCGAACGACCTACACCGAACTGAGATACCTACA
GCGTGAGCTATGAGAAAGCGCCACGCTTCCCGAAGGGAGAAAGGCGGACAGGTATCCGGTAAGCGGCAGG
GTCGGAACAGGAGAGCGCACGAGGGAGCTTCCAGGGGGAAACGCCTGGTATCTTTATAGTCCTGTCGGGT
TTCGCCACCTCTGACTTGAGCGTCGATTTTTGTGATGCTCGTCAGGGGGGCGGAGCCTATGGAAAAACGC
CAGCAACGCGGCCTTTTTACGGTTCCTGGCCTTTTGCTGGCCTTTTGCTCACATGTTCTTTCCTGCGTTA
TCCCCTGATTCTGTGGATAACCGTATTACCGCCATGCAT
Features (pLannotate 1.2.2; 15 found; start..end, strand, type, name):
     61..364     +  enhancer       CMV enhancer: human cytomegalovirus immediate early enhancer
    365..568     +  promoter       CMV promoter: human cytomegalovirus (CMV) immediate early promoter
    613..1329    +  CDS            EGFP: EGFP is a basic (constitutively fluorescent) green fluorescent protein published in 1996, derived from Aequorea victoria. It is reported to be a rapidly-maturing weak dimer with moderate acid sensitivity.
   1330..1364    +  misc_feature   MCS (fragment): multiple cloning site
   1369..3387    +  CDS            KIF2B: KIF2B_HUMAN - Experimental evidence at protein level: Swiss-Prot protein existence level 1. Plus end-directed microtubule-dependent motor required for spindle assembly and chromosome movement. Has microtubule depolymerization activity (PubMed:17538014). Plays a role in chromosome congression (PubMed:23891108). From Homo sapiens (Human).
   3440..3524    +  CDS            large T antigen (fragment): large T antigen from SV40 (simian virus 40)
   3547..3668    +  polyA_signal   SV40 poly(A) signal: SV40 polyadenylation signal
   3702..4130    -  rep_origin     f1 ori (sequence partly withheld): f1 bacteriophage origin of replication; arrow indicates direction of (+) strand synthesis
   4157..4261    +  promoter       AmpR promoter: bla
   4263..4620    +  promoter       SV40 promoter: SV40 enhancer and early promoter
   4655..5449    +  CDS            NeoR/KanR: aminoglycoside phosphotransferase from Tn5; aph(3')-II (or nptII); confers resistance to neomycin, kanamycin, and G418 (Geneticin®)
   5470..5622    +  CDS            ble (fragment): BLE_KLEPN - Experimental evidence at protein level: Swiss-Prot protein existence level 1. Binding protein with a strong affinity to the bleomycin family of antibiotics. Binds to CL990; an antimitotic-antibiotic compound. From Klebsiella pneumoniae.
   5681..5728    +  polyA_signal   HSV TK poly(A) signal: herpes simplex virus thymidine kinase polyadenylation signal (Cole and Stacy, 1985)
   5819..5835    -  polyA_signal   bGH poly(A) signal (fragment): bovine growth hormone polyadenylation signal
   6057..6645    +  rep_origin     ori: high-copy-number ColE1/pMB1/pBR322/pUC origin of replication
