[The description below was written by a language model from this plasmid's Addgene catalogue record and pLannotate feature annotations shown in this document.]
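Description:
pMX230 is a mammalian expression plasmid built on the pEGFP-C1 backbone that drives production of human KIF2B as an N-terminal EGFP fusion. The full construct is about 6.8 kb. It replicates at high copy in E. coli from a ColE1/pUC-type origin and also carries an f1 phage origin. Selection relies on a single Tn5 aminoglycoside phosphotransferase (NeoR/KanR) gene placed behind tandem bacterial (bla-type) and SV40 early promoters and terminated by the HSV TK polyadenylation signal. The same cassette therefore confers kanamycin resistance in bacteria and G418 resistance in transfected mammalian cells. Short annotated fragments of ble, SV40 large T antigen and a bGH poly(A) signal appear to be backbone remnants or partial matches rather than functional elements.

The expression unit consists of the human CMV immediate-early enhancer and promoter, the EGFP coding sequence, a short remnant of the multiple cloning site serving as a linker, and the KIF2B open reading frame, followed by the SV40 polyadenylation signal. The insert of roughly 2 kb was cloned between EcoRI, which was retained, and SmaI, which was destroyed. The catalogue entry also lists a C-terminal 6xHis tag on the insert; this tag is not separately annotated in the feature table.

KIF2B is a kinesin-13 family motor with microtubule-depolymerizing activity, involved in spindle assembly and chromosome movement and congression. The construct suits transient or stable expression of fluorescently tagged KIF2B to visualise its localisation in live or fixed cells. It was deposited in connection with work comparing the mitotic roles of the kinesin-13 proteins Kif2a, Kif2b and Kif2c/MCAK in human cells.
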