Addgene plasmid #29479: pMX230
Depositing lab: Linda Wordeman. Depositing organization: University of Washington. Publication: The kinesin-13 proteins Kif2a, Kif2b, and Kif2c/MCAK have distinct roles during mitosis in human cells. Manning AL, Ganem NJ, Bakhoum SF, Wagenbach M, Wordeman L, Compton DA. Mol Biol Cell. 2007 Aug . 18(8):2970-9. 10.1091/mbc.e07-02-0110 PubMed 17538014.
Backbone
  Vector backbone: pEGFP-C1
  Backbone size w/o insert (bp): 4707
  Vector type: Mammalian Expression
Growth in bacteria
  Bacterial resistance: Kanamycin, 50 μg/mL
  Growth temperature: 37°C
  Growth strain: DH5alpha
  Copy number: High Copy
Gene/Insert
  Gene/Insert name: Kif2B
  Species: H. sapiens (human)
  Insert size (bp): 2052
  GenBank ID: BC033802
  Entrez Gene: KIF2B
  Tag / fusion protein: EGFP (N terminal on backbone); 6xHis (C terminal on insert)
  Cloning method: Restriction Enzyme; 5′ cloning site EcoRI (not destroyed); 3′ cloning site SmaI (destroyed during cloning)
  Sequencing primers: 5′ CMV_fwd_primer
Terms and licenses: Academic/Nonprofit Terms; Industry Terms: Not Available to Industry
How to cite: pMX230 was a gift from Linda Wordeman (Addgene plasmid # 29479 ; http://n2t.net/addgene:29479 ; RRID:Addgene_29479)
