>Addgene plasmid #29479 | pMX230 | addgene partial sequence | sequence record 34877 | 29479 with SV40pA-R
GTTAACAACAACAATTGCATTCATTTTATGTTTCAGGTTCAGGGGGAGGTGTGGGAGGTTTTTTAAAGCA
AGTAAAACCTCTACAAATGTGGTATGGCTGATTATGATCAGTTATCTAGATCCGGTGGATCCCGCGGCCG
CTTAATGGTGATGGTGGTGATGCTCTACCTTGCTCTTCACGTGGAGGTCAGCTAGTAATAATTTCAGTTT
CTTTTGGATCTCGGTCAGAGCATCAATTTTCTGCTCCAAAATGGACAAAGACCGGGCAATGCAAAAATCA
ATATCATGGTGTACTCCACCAGCTCTCTCCTGGATGTTTTCCAACCATTGGCTAGATCCCTTCCCTGAAA
TTGTGGTATCCTTCCCTAACAGAGTGGGTAATGTTTCAACCTCTTCAATCTCTTTCTGCTCCTCACTCTG
TACATAAGGTATTTTAATAAATTCATCCCTCTGAAGGGACATTTCTGAATTTCCGATGTGACTTTTTAAC
ATCCTTGGTGCCTCATGTCCAATCGGATAGTGGCCACGATGGTAGGGCCTTACATCTACATTTAATTTTT
TTACTCTGTTTGCATATCTTAAAGTGTTGAGAGTGTTTTCACAAGAGGTCATCCCCGGAGAGATGGTAGC
AATCATGCAAGTGGAGGAGTTCTGGCCTATAAAGGAGTCCCGGAGCACCAGTGTGAGTTTGCTGGCTCTG
AATGGGGTGTGAGGCTTGTTCTGACCCAAAGCCAGAATACATTCTTTGAGGGCTAGAAGACTCTTGTTAA
TCTCTGCCCCTTCCAGCTGCCTTTTCCGGCTGGCCTTGGTTGTATCTGCTCCTCTTTCATTCCCAGCTAA
ATCAACGAGGGAAAACTTGCCATGCATTATCCCTCCTGACTTC
