>Addgene plasmid #29479 | pMX230 | addgene partial sequence | sequence record 34878 | 29479 with CMV-F
GCAGAGCTGGTTTAGTGAACCGTCAGATCCGCTAGCGCTACCGGTCGCCACCATGGTGAGCAAGGGCGAG
GAGCTGTTCACCGGGGTGGTGCCCATCCTGGTCGAGCTGGACGGCGACGTAAACGGCCACAAGTTCAGCG
TGTCCGGCGAGGGCGAGGGCGATGCCACCTACGGCAAGCTGACCCTGAAGTTCATCTGCACCACCGGCAA
GCTGCCCGTGCCCTGGCCCACCCTCGTGACCACCCTGACCTACGGCGTGCAGTGCTTCAGCCGCTACCCC
GACCACATGAAGCAGCACGACTTCTTCAAGTCCGCCATGCCCGAAGGCTACGTCCAGGAGCGCACCATCT
TCTTCAAGGACGACGGCAACTACAAGACCCGCGCCGAGGTGAAGTTCGAGGGCGACACCCTGGTGAACCG
CATCGAGCTGAAGGGCATCGACTTCAAGGAGGACGGCAACATCCTGGGGCACAAGCTGGAGTACAACTAC
AACAGCCACAACGTCTATATCATGGCCGACAAGCAGAAGAACGGCATCAAGGTGAACTTCAAGATCCGCC
ACAACATCGAGGACGGCAGCGTGCAGCTCGCCGACCACTACCAGCAGAACACCCCCATCGGCGACGGCCC
CGTGCTGCTGCCCGACAACCACTACCTGAGCACCCAGTCCGCCCTGAGCAAAGACCCCAACGAGAAGCGC
GATCACATGGTCCTGCTGGAGTTCGTGACCGCCGCCGGGATCACTCTCGGCATGGACGAGCTGTACAAGT
CCGGACTCAGATCTCGAGCTCAAGCTTCGAATTCCACCATGGCCAGCCAGTTCTGCCTCCCTGAATCCCC
ATGTCTCTCGCCCCTGAAACCCTTGAAGCCACATTTCGGAGACATCCAAGAGGGCATCTACGTGGCGATC
CAGCGCAGTGACAAGCGGATCCACCTCGCTGTGGTCACGGAGATCAACAGAG
